Addgene plasmid #114229: pMXLK_pFa
Purpose: POC12367, MetClo assembly vector with p15A replication origin and kanamycin resistance for BsaI-based MetClo, adaptor sequence type p-a
Depositing lab: Christopher A. O'Callaghan. Depositing organization: University of Oxford. Publication: MetClo: methylase-assisted hierarchical DNA assembly using a single type IIS restriction enzyme. Lin D, O'Callaghan CA. Nucleic Acids Res. 2018 Jul 9. pii: 5050631. doi: 10.1093/nar/gky596. PubMed 29986052.
Backbone
  Vector backbone: pMXLK
  Vector type: Synthetic Biology
Growth in bacteria
  Bacterial resistance: Kanamycin, 50 μg/mL
  Growth temperature: 37°C
  Growth strain: DH5alpha
  Copy number: Low Copy
Gene/Insert
  Gene/Insert name: LacZalpha
  Species: Synthetic
  Cloning method: Restriction Enzyme; 5′ cloning site unknown (unknown if destroyed)
Terms and licenses: Academic/Nonprofit Terms; Industry Terms: Not Available to Industry
How to cite: pMXLK_pFa was a gift from Christopher A. O'Callaghan (Addgene plasmid # 114229 ; http://n2t.net/addgene:114229 ; RRID:Addgene_114229)
