[The description below was written by a language model from this plasmid's Addgene catalogue record and pLannotate feature annotations shown in this document.]
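Description:
pMXLK_pFa is a small (about 2.5 kb) synthetic-biology assembly vector built on the pMXLK backbone for MetClo, a methylase-assisted hierarchical DNA assembly system that uses a single type IIS restriction enzyme. This version is designed for BsaI-based assembly and carries the "p-a" type of adaptor sequences, which define the overhangs flanking the assembled insert and so determine how the product can be combined with other fragments in the next assembly round. It is propagated in E. coli from a p15A origin of replication, recorded as low copy, which is compatible with ColE1-type plasmids. Selection is by kanamycin, conferred by an aminoglycoside phosphotransferase gene annotated as being driven by the AmpR (bla) promoter.

The recorded insert is a LacZα cassette. The feature table shows a standard pUC-style arrangement: a CAP binding site, the lac promoter and lac operator, a pUC18/19 multiple cloning site, and a lacZα coding fragment, preceded by a short remnant of lacI. In vectors of this kind, the LacZα cassette typically acts as a replaceable screening marker. Successful assembly displaces it, so recombinant colonies can be told apart from those carrying the parent vector by blue/white screening in an α-complementing host. The record does not spell out this use, and the BsaI sites and adaptor sequences are not annotated in the feature table. The cloning sites are also listed as unknown. The remaining annotations are short fragments of the pBR322 bom region and of an RSF origin, which appear to be partial matches within backbone sequence rather than functional elements.
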