Features (pLannotate 1.2.2; 12 found; start..end, strand, type, name):
     51..94      +  CDS            lacI (fragment): lac repressor; lacI; The lac repressor binds to the lac operator to inhibit transcription in E. coli. This inhibition can be relieved by adding lactose or isopropyl-β-D-thiogalactopyranoside (IPTG).
    107..128     +  protein_bind   CAP binding site: CAP binding activates transcription in the presence of cAMP. E. coli catabolite activator protein
    143..173     +  promoter       lac promoter: promoter for the E. coli lac operon
    181..197     +  protein_bind   lac operator: The lac repressor binds to the lac operator to inhibit transcription in E. coli. This inhibition can be relieved by adding lactose or isopropyl-β-D-thiogalactopyranoside (IPTG). lac repressor encoded by lacI
    234..290     -  misc_feature   MCS: pUC18/19 multiple cloning site
    287..444     +  CDS            lacZα (fragment): LacZα fragment of β-galactosidase; lacZ fragment
    450..549     -  misc_feature   bom (fragment): basis of mobility region from pBR322
    703..807     +  promoter       AmpR promoter: bla
    808..1602    +  CDS            KanR: aminoglycoside phosphotransferase; aphA-3; confers resistance to kanamycin
   1628..2173    +  rep_origin     p15A ori: Plasmids containing the medium-copy-number p15A origin of replication can be propagated in E. coli cells that contain a second plasmid with the ColE1 origin.
   2261..2316    +  rep_origin     RSF ori (fragment): Plasmids containing the RSF 1030 origin of replication can be propagated in E. coli cells that contain additional plasmids with compatible origins.
   2415..2436    -  misc_feature   bom (fragment): basis of mobility region from pBR322
>Addgene plasmid #114229 | pMXLK_pFa | addgene full sequence | sequence record 231313 | Addgene NGS Result
CACTCTGTGACTTGGTCTCAGGAGTGAGACCGGCCTAGCAGGTGTGAGTTTGCAGCTGGCACGACAGGTT
TCCCGACTGGAAAGCGGGCAGTGAGCGCAACGCAATTAATGTGAGTTAGCTCACTCATTAGGCACCCCAG
GCTTTACACTTTATGCTTCCGGCTCGTATGTTGTGTGGAATTGTGAGCGGATAACAATTTCACACAGGAA
ACAGCTATGACCATGATTACGCCAAGCTTGCATGCCTGCAGGTCGACTCTAGAGGATCCCCGGGTACCGA
GCTCGAATTCACTGGCCGTCGTTTTACAACGTCGTGACTGGGAAAACCCTGGCGTTACCCAACTTAATCG
CCTTGCAGCACATCCCCCTTTCGCCAGCTGGCGTAATAGCGAAGAGGCCCGCACCGATCGCCCTTCCCAA
CAGTTGCGCAGCCTGAATGGCGAATGGCGCCTGATGCGGTATTTTCTCCTTACGCATCTGTGCGGTATTT
CACACCGCATATGGTGCACTCTCAGTACAATCTGCTCTGATGCCGCATAGTTAAGCCAGCCCCGACACCC
GCCAACACCCGCTGACGCGCCCTGACGGGCTTGTCTGCTCCCGGCATCCGCTTACAGACAAGCTGTGACA
AGTACCACCTGGAACGCCAAAGGTCTCACGCTAGGTTGAGACCAAGTCACGAAGTGTGCGGCCGCCTTCG
TGCGCGGAACCCCTATTTGTTTATTTTTCTAAATACATTCAAATATGTATCCGCTCATGAGACAATAACC
CTGATAAATGCTTCAATAATATTGAAAAAGGAAGAGTATGGCTAAAATGAGAATATCACCGGAATTGAAA
AAACTGATCGAAAAATACCGCTGCGTAAAAGATACGGAAGGAATGTCTCCTGCTAAGGTATATAAGCTGG
TGGGAGAAAATGAAAACCTATATTTAAAAATGACGGACAGCCGGTATAAAGGGACCACCTATGATGTGGA
ACGGGAAAAGGACATGATGCTATGGCTGGAAGGAAAGCTGCCTGTTCCAAAGGTCCTGCACTTTGAACGG
CATGATGGCTGGAGCAATCTGCTCATGAGTGAGGCCGATGGCGTCCTTTGCTCGGAAGAGTATGAAGATG
AACAAAGCCCTGAAAAGATTATCGAGCTGTATGCGGAGTGCATCAGGCTCTTTCACTCCATCGACATATC
GGATTGTCCCTATACGAATAGCTTAGACAGCCGCTTAGCCGAATTGGATTACTTACTGAATAACGATCTG
GCCGATGTGGATTGCGAAAACTGGGAAGAGGACACTCCATTTAAAGATCCGCGCGAGCTGTATGATTTTT
TAAAGACGGAAAAGCCCGAAGAGGAACTTGTCTTTTCCCACGGCGACCTGGGAGACAGCAACATCTTTGT
GAAAGATGGCAAAGTAAGTGGCTTTATTGATCTTGGGAGAAGCGGCAGGGCGGACAAGTGGTATGACATT
GCCTTCTGCGTCCGGTCGCTCAGGGAGGATATCGGGGAAGAACAGTATGTCGAGCTATTTTTTGACTTAC
TGGGGATCAAGCCTGATTGGGAGAAAATAAAATATTATATTTTACTGGATGAATTGTTTTAGGAGCCTGT
TTAATAAGATGATCTTCTTGAGATCGTTTTGGTCTGCGCGTAATCTCTTGCTCTGAAAACGAAAAAACCG
CCTTGCAGGGCGGTTTTTCGAAGGTTCTCTGAGCTACCAACTCTTTGAACCGAGGTAACTGGCTTGGAGG
AGCGCAGTCACCAAAACTTGTCCTTTCAGTTTAGCCTTAACCGGCGCATGACTTCAAGACTAACTCCTCT
AAATCAATTACCAGTGGCTGCTGCCAGTGGTGCTTTTGCATGTCTTTCCGGGTTGGACTCAAGACGATAG
TTACCGGATAAGGCGCAGCGGTCGGACTGAACGGGGGGTTCGTGCATACAGTCCAGCTTGGAGCGAACTG
CCTACCCGGAACTGAGTGTCAGGCGTGGAATGAGACAAACGCGGCCATAACAGCGGAATGACACCGGTAA
ACCGAAAGGCAGGAACAGGAGAGCGCACGAGGGAGCCGCCAGGGGGAAACGCCTGGTATCTTTATAGTCC
TGTCGGGTTTCGCCACCACTGATTTGAGCGTCAGATTTCGTGATGCTTGTCAGGGGGGCGGAGCCTATGG
AAAAACGGCTTTGCCGCGGCCCTCTCACTTCCCTGTTAAGTATCTTCCTGGCATCTTCCAGGAAATCTCC
GCCCCGTTCGTAAGCCATTTCCGCTCGCCGCAGTCGAACGACCGAGCGTAGCGAGTCAGTGAGCGAGGAA
GCGGAATATATCCTGTATCACATATTCTGCTGACGCACCGGTGCAGCCTTTTTTCTCCTGCCACATGAAG
CACTTCACTGACACCCTCATCAGTGCCAACATAGTAAGCCAGTATACACTCCGCTAGCGCGCAAGCGGCC
GCA
